LOCUS       Exported 3637 bp ds-DNA circular SYN 13-SEP-2021
DEFINITION  Entry clone for tagging MmCavin4 at the C terminus. Parton lab clone
            ADM.
ACCESSION   .
VERSION     .
KEYWORDS    pME-MmCavin4
SOURCE      synthetic DNA construct
  ORGANISM  synthetic DNA construct
REFERENCE   1 (bases 1 to 3637)
  AUTHORS   Rae J, Ferguson C, Ariotti N, Webb RI, Cheng HH, Mead JL, Riches JD,
            Hunter DJ, Martel N, Baltos J, Christopoulos A, Bryce NS, Cagigas
            ML, Fonseka S, Sayre ME, Hardeman EC, Gunning PW, Gambin Y, Hall TE,
            Parton RG
  TITLE     A robust method for particulate detection of a genetic tag for 3D
            electron microscopy.
  JOURNAL   Elife. 2021 Apr 27;10. pii: 64630. doi: 10.7554/eLife.64630.
  PUBMED    33904409
REFERENCE   2 (bases 1 to 3637)
  AUTHORS   .
  TITLE     Direct Submission
  JOURNAL   Exported Sep 13, 2021 from SnapGene Server 1.1.58
            http://www.snapgene.com
FEATURES             Location/Qualifiers
     source          1..3637
                     /organism="synthetic DNA construct"
                     /mol_type="other DNA"
     primer_bind     92..109
                     /label=L4440
                     /note="L4440 vector, forward primer"
     terminator      268..295
                     /label=rrnB T2 terminator
                     /note="transcription terminator T2 from the E. coli rrnB
                     gene"
     terminator      387..473
                     /gene="Escherichia coli rrnB"
                     /label=rrnB T1 terminator
                     /note="transcription terminator T1 from the E. coli rrnB
                     gene"
     primer_bind     522..544
                     /label=M13/pUC Forward
                     /note="In lacZ gene"
     primer_bind     536..553
                     /label=M13 Forward
                     /note="In lacZ gene. Also called M13-F20 or M13 (-21)
                     Forward"
     primer_bind     537..553
                     /label=M13 fwd
                     /note="common sequencing primer, one of multiple similar
                     variants"
     protein_bind    569..668
                     /gene="mutant version of attL"
                     /label=attL1
                     /bound_moiety="LR Clonase(TM)"
                     /note="recombination site for the Gateway(R) LR reaction"
     regulatory      669..678
                     /regulatory_class="other"
                     /note="vertebrate consensus sequence for strong initiation
                     of translation (Kozak, 1987)"
     protein_bind    complement(1762..1861)
                     /gene="mutant version of attL"
                     /label=attL2
                     /bound_moiety="LR Clonase(TM)"
                     /note="recombination site for the Gateway(R) LR reaction"
     primer_bind     complement(1878..1897)
                     /label=T7
                     /note="T7 promoter, forward primer"
     promoter        complement(1879..1897)
                     /label=T7 promoter
                     /note="promoter for bacteriophage T7 RNA polymerase"
     primer_bind     complement(1902..1918)
                     /label=M13 rev
                     /note="common sequencing primer, one of multiple similar
                     variants"
     primer_bind     complement(1902..1918)
                     /label=M13 Reverse
                     /note="In lacZ gene. Also called M13-rev"
     primer_bind     complement(2020..2039)
                     /label=pENTR-R
                     /note="pENTR vectors, reverse primer"
     CDS             2031..2840
                     /codon_start=1
                     /gene="aph(3')-Ia"
                     /product="aminoglycoside phosphotransferase"
                     /label=KanR
                     /note="confers resistance to kanamycin in bacteria or G418
                     (Geneticin(R)) in eukaryotes"
                     /translation="MSHIQRETSRPRLNSNMDADLYGYKWARDNVGQSGATIYRLYGKP
                     DAPELFLKHGKGSVANDVTDEMVRLNWLTEFMPLPTIKHFIRTPDDAWLLTTAIPGKTA
                     FQVLEEYPDSGENIVDALAVFLRRLHSIPVCNCPFNSDRVFRLAQAQSRMNNGLVDASD
                     FDDERNGWPVEQVWKEMHKLLPFSPDSVVTHGDFSLDNLIFDEGKLIGCIDVGRVGIAD
                     RYQDLAILWNCLGEFSPSLQKRLFQKYGIDNPDMNKLQFHLMLDEFF"
     primer_bind     complement(2098..2117)
                     /label=Kan-R
                     /note="Kanamycin resistance gene, reverse primer"
     rep_origin      2987..3575
                     /direction=RIGHT
                     /label=ori
                     /note="high-copy-number ColE1/pMB1/pBR322/pUC origin of
                     replication"
     primer_bind     3476..3495
                     /label=pBR322ori-F
                     /note="pBR322 origin, forward primer"
ORIGIN
        1 ctttcctgcg ttatcccctg attctgtgga taaccgtatt accgcctttg agtgagctga
       61 taccgctcgc cgcagccgaa cgaccgagcg cagcgagtca gtgagcgagg aagcggaaga
      121 gcgcccaata cgcaaaccgc ctctccccgc gcgttggccg attcattaat gcagctggca
      181 cgacaggttt cccgactgga aagcgggcag tgagcgcaac gcaattaata cgcgtaccgc
      241 tagccaggaa gagtttgtag aaacgcaaaa aggccatccg tcaggatggc cttctgctta
      301 gtttgatgcc tggcagttta tggcgggcgt cctgcccgcc accctccggg ccgttgcttc
      361 acaacgttca aatccgctcc cggcggattt gtcctactca ggagagcgtt caccgacaaa
      421 caacagataa aacgaaaggc ccagtcttcc gactgagcct ttcgttttat ttgatgcctg
      481 gcagttccct actctcgcgt taacgctagc atggatgttt tcccagtcac gacgttgtaa
      541 aacgacggcc agtcttaagc tcgggcccca aataatgatt ttattttgac tgatagtgac
      601 ctgttcgttg caacaaattg atgagcaatg cttttttata atgccaactt tgtacaaaaa
      661 agcaggctgc caccatggaa cacaacggat cagcttcaaa tgctggtaaa atccaccaga
      721 atcggttgtc aagtgtgacg gaagatgaag accaagacgc agccctcacc attgtgaccg
      781 tgctggacag agtggccagt gtcgtggaca gtgtgcaggc aagccagaag agaattgagg
      841 agagacacag agaaatgggt aacgcgataa agtctgtcca aatagacctg ctgaagctct
      901 cacagtcaca cagcaatacg ggctacgttg tcaacaagct gtttgagaag acccggaaag
      961 tcagcgctca cattaaggat gtcaaggccc gggtagagaa gcaacaggtt cgtgtaacca
     1021 aagtcgaaac caagcaagaa gaaataatga agaaaaacaa attccgagtg gtaatcttcc
     1081 aggaggacat tccctgcccc gcatccctgt ctgttgttaa agacagaagc ctgcccgaga
     1141 accaggagga ggccgaagaa gtcttcgatc ccccaataga gctctcctcg gatgaggagt
     1201 attatgttga agaaagcaga tctgccaggc ttaggaagtc aggcaaagag cacattgacc
     1261 acatcaagaa agccttttcc agagaaaaca tgcagaagac acggcagact cttgacaaga
     1321 aagtgagtgg gattagaact aggatagtca ctcctgagag gagagagagg ctgaggcagt
     1381 cgggagagag gctgaggcag tcaggagaga ggctgaggca gtcgggggaa agatttaaga
     1441 aatcgatttc cagtgccgct ccctcaaagg aagcttttaa gattcggagc cttaggaaag
     1501 cgaaggatcc caaggccgag ggccaggagg tagacagagg gatgggcgtg gacatcatct
     1561 caggtagcct ggctctgggg cccatccatg agttccactc tgatgagttc agtgaaacag
     1621 aaaaggaggt gaccaaagga gggtacagtc cccaagaagg aggggacccc ccaacgcctg
     1681 agcctttgaa ggtgactttt aaaccccagg tgagggtaga ggatgacgag tcactcctgt
     1741 tggagctaaa gcagtcctca tacccagctt tcttgtacaa agttggcatt ataagaaagc
     1801 attgcttatc aatttgttgc aacgaacagg tcactatcag tcaaaataaa atcattattt
     1861 gccatccagc tgatatcccc tatagtgagt cgtattacat ggtcatagct gtttcctggc
     1921 agctctggcc cgtgtctcaa aatctctgat gttacattgc acaagataaa aatatatcat
     1981 catgaacaat aaaactgtct gcttacataa acagtaatac aaggggtgtt atgagccata
     2041 ttcaacggga aacgtcgagg ccgcgattaa attccaacat ggatgctgat ttatatgggt
     2101 ataaatgggc tcgcgataat gtcgggcaat caggtgcgac aatctatcgc ttgtatggga
     2161 agcccgatgc gccagagttg tttctgaaac atggcaaagg tagcgttgcc aatgatgtta
     2221 cagatgagat ggtcagacta aactggctga cggaatttat gcctcttccg accatcaagc
     2281 attttatccg tactcctgat gatgcatggt tactcaccac tgcgatcccc ggaaaaacag
     2341 cattccaggt attagaagaa tatcctgatt caggtgaaaa tattgttgat gcgctggcag
     2401 tgttcctgcg ccggttgcat tcgattcctg tttgtaattg tccttttaac agcgatcgcg
     2461 tatttcgtct cgctcaggcg caatcacgaa tgaataacgg tttggttgat gcgagtgatt
     2521 ttgatgacga gcgtaatggc tggcctgttg aacaagtctg gaaagaaatg cataaacttt
     2581 tgccattctc accggattca gtcgtcactc atggtgattt ctcacttgat aaccttattt
     2641 ttgacgaggg gaaattaata ggttgtattg atgttggacg agtcggaatc gcagaccgat
     2701 accaggatct tgccatccta tggaactgcc tcggtgagtt ttctccttca ttacagaaac
     2761 ggctttttca aaaatatggt attgataatc ctgatatgaa taaattgcag tttcatttga
     2821 tgctcgatga gtttttctaa tcagaattgg ttaattggtt gtaacactgg cagagcatta
     2881 cgctgacttg acgggacggc gcaagctcat gaccaaaatc ccttaacgtg agttacgcgt
     2941 cgttccactg agcgtcagac cccgtagaaa agatcaaagg atcttcttga gatccttttt
     3001 ttctgcgcgt aatctgctgc ttgcaaacaa aaaaaccacc gctaccagcg gtggtttgtt
     3061 tgccggatca agagctacca actctttttc cgaaggtaac tggcttcagc agagcgcaga
     3121 taccaaatac tgttcttcta gtgtagccgt agttaggcca ccacttcaag aactctgtag
     3181 caccgcctac atacctcgct ctgctaatcc tgttaccagt ggctgctgcc agtggcgata
     3241 agtcgtgtct taccgggttg gactcaagac gatagttacc ggataaggcg cagcggtcgg
     3301 gctgaacggg gggttcgtgc acacagccca gcttggagcg aacgacctac accgaactga
     3361 gatacctaca gcgtgagcta tgagaaagcg ccacgcttcc cgaagggaga aaggcggaca
     3421 ggtatccggt aagcggcagg gtcggaacag gagagcgcac gagggagctt ccagggggaa
     3481 acgcctggta tctttatagt cctgtcgggt ttcgccacct ctgacttgag cgtcgatttt
     3541 tgtgatgctc gtcagggggg cggagcctat ggaaaaacgc cagcaacgcg gcctttttac
     3601 ggttcctggc cttttgctgg ccttttgctc acatgtt
//
