[The description below was written by a language model from this plasmid's Addgene catalogue record and the feature table of its GenBank file.]
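Description:
pME-MmCavin4 is a 3,637 bp multisite Gateway middle-entry clone built on the pDONR 221 backbone, carrying the mouse (M. musculus) Cavin4 coding sequence, also known as Murc. It is a bacterial cloning intermediate rather than an expression vector. It replicates in E. coli from a high-copy ColE1/pUC-type origin and is selected with kanamycin through the aph(3')-Ia aminoglycoside phosphotransferase gene. The rrnB T1 and T2 transcription terminators lie upstream of the cloning region and insulate the insert from read-through transcription from the backbone.

The insert lies between attL1 and attL2, the recombination sites used by LR Clonase to transfer a fragment directionally into an attR-containing destination vector. A vertebrate Kozak consensus sits immediately after attL1 to support efficient translation initiation once the gene is placed behind a promoter. The feature table does not annotate the Cavin4 open reading frame itself, but the roughly 1.1 kb interval between the Kozak sequence and attL2 corresponds to the insert. No eukaryotic promoter is present in this plasmid. The only annotated promoter is a T7 promoter outside attL2, a remnant of the backbone, alongside M13 forward and reverse primer sites useful for sequencing the insert.

The stated purpose is tagging Cavin4 at its C terminus, which implies an insert configured to read through into a downstream element, although the record does not explicitly say that the stop codon is absent. In a multisite LR reaction it would be combined with a 5' promoter entry clone and a 3' tag entry clone. The associated publication concerns particulate detection of a genetic tag for 3D electron microscopy.
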