Addgene plasmid #170528: pME-MmCavin4
Purpose: Entry clone for tagging MmCavin4 at the C terminus. Parton lab clone ADM
Depositing lab: Rob Parton. Depositing organization: University of Queensland, Institute for Molecular Bioscience. Publication: A robust method for particulate detection of a genetic tag for 3D electron microscopy. Rae J, Ferguson C, Ariotti N, Webb RI, Cheng HH, Mead JL, Riches JD, Hunter DJ, Martel N, Baltos J, Christopoulos A, Bryce NS, Cagigas ML, Fonseka S, Sayre ME, Hardeman EC, Gunning PW, Gambin Y, Hall TE, Parton RG. Elife. 2021 Apr 27;10. pii: 64630. doi: 10.7554/eLife.64630. PubMed 33904409.
Backbone
  Vector backbone: pDONR 221
  Vector type: multisite gateway entry clone
Growth in bacteria
  Bacterial resistance: Kanamycin, 50 μg/mL
  Growth temperature: 37°C
  Growth strain: DH5alpha
  Copy number: High Copy
Gene/Insert
  Gene/Insert name: Cavin4
  Species: M. musculus (mouse)
  Entrez Gene: Cavin4 (a.k.a. 2310039E09Rik, Mur, Murc)
Terms and licenses: Academic/Nonprofit Terms; Industry Terms: Not Available to Industry
How to cite: pME-MmCavin4 was a gift from Rob Parton (Addgene plasmid # 170528 ; http://n2t.net/addgene:170528 ; RRID:Addgene_170528)
